>Addgene plasmid #237342 | pcDNA3_GMCL1E142K-FLAG | addgene full sequence | sequence record 473588 | Addgene NGS Result
TCGGTCCTCCGATCGTTGTCAGAAGTAAGTTGGCCGCAGTGTTATCACTCATGGTTATGGCAGCACTGCA
TAATTCTCTTACTGTCATGCCATCCGTAAGATGCTTTTCTGTGACTGGTGAGTACTCAACCAAGTCATTC
TGAGAATAGTGTATGCGGCGACCGAGTTGCTCTTGCCCGGCGTCAATACGGGATAATACCGCGCCACATA
GCAGAACTTTAAAAGTGCTCATCATTGGAAAACGTTCTTCGGGGCGAAAACTCTCAAGGATCTTACCGCT
GTTGAGATCCAGTTCGATGTAACCCACTCGTGCACCCAACTGATCTTCAGCATCTTTTACTTTCACCAGC
GTTTCTGGGTGAGCAAAAACAGGAAGGCAAAATGCCGCAAAAAAGGGAATAAGGGCGACACGGAAATGTT
GAATACTCATACTCTTCCTTTTTCAATATTATTGAAGCATTTATCAGGGTTATTGTCTCATGAGCGGATA
CATATTTGAATGTATTTAGAAAAATAAACAAATAGGGGTTCCGCGCACATTTCCCCGAAAAGTGCCACCT
GACGTCGACGGATCGGGAGATCTCCCGATCCCCTATGGTGCACTCTCAGTACAATCTGCTCTGATGCCGC
ATAGTTAAGCCAGTATCTGCTCCCTGCTTGTGTGTTGGAGGTCGCTGAGTAGTGCGCGAGCAAAATTTAA
GCTACAACAAGGCAAGGCTTGACCGACAATTGCATGAAGAATCTGCTTAGGGTTAGGCGTTTTGCGCTGC
TTCGCGATGTACGGGCCAGATATACGCGTTGACATTGATTATTGACTAGTTATTAATAGTAATCAATTAC
GGGGTCATTAGTTCATAGCCCATATATGGAGTTCCGCGTTACATAACTTACGGTAAATGGCCCGCCTGGC
TGACCGCCCAACGACCCCCGCCCATTGACGTCAATAATGACGTATGTTCCCATAGTAACGCCAATAGGGA
CTTTCCATTGACGTCAATGGGTGGAGTATTTACGGTAAACTGCCCACTTGGCAGTACATCAAGTGTATCA
TATGCCAAGTACGCCCCCTATTGACGTCAATGACGGTAAATGGCCCGCCTGGCATTATGCCCAGTACATG
ACCTTATGGGACTTTCCTACTTGGCAGTACATCTACGTATTAGTCATCGCTATTACCATGGTGATGCGGT
TTTGGCAGTACATCAATGGGCGTGGATAGCGGTTTGACTCACGGGGATTTCCAAGTCTCCACCCCATTGA
CGTCAATGGGAGTTTGTTTTGGCACCAAAATCAACGGGACTTTCCAAAATGTCGTAACAACTCCGCCCCA
TTGACGCAAATGGGCGGTAGGCGTGTACGGTGGGAGGTCTATATAAGCAGAGCTCTCTGGCTAACTAGAG
AACCCACTGCTTACTGGCTTATCGAAATTAATACGACTCACTATAGGGAGACCCAAGCTTGGTACCGAGC
TCGGATCCACTAGTAACGGCCGCCAGTGTGCTGGATGGGATCGTTGAGCAGCCGGGTGCTGCGCCAGCCA
AGACCAGCCCTTGCCCAGCAGGCGCAGGGTGCCAGGGCGGGGGGCTCGGCCCGGAGGCCGGACACTGGAG
ACGATGCGGCGGGCCACGGATTCTGTTACTGTGCGGGCAGCCACAAGCGCAAGCGGAGCAGCGGGTCCTT
CTGCTACTGTCACCCTGACTCGGAGACGGACGAGGATGAGGAGGAGGGGGACGAGCAGCAGCGGCTCCTC
AACACCCCTCGAAGGAAAAAATTAAAGAGTACATCTAAATATATTTATCAAACATTATTTTTGAATGGTG
AAAACAGTGACATTAAGATTTGTGCTCTAGGAGAAGAATGGAGCTTACACAAAATATATTTATGTCAATC
TGGCTACTTTTCTAGTATGTTCAGTGGTTCTTGGAAAAAATCCAGCATGAATATTATTGAACTGGAGATT
CCTGACCAGAACATTGATGTAGAAGCACTGCAGGTTGCATTTGGTTCACTGTATCGAGATGATGTCTTGA
TAAAGCCCAGTCGAGTTGTTGCCATTTTGGCAGCAGCTTGTTTGCTGCAGTTGGACGGTTTAATACAGCA
GTGTGGTGAGACAATGAAGGAAACAGTTAATGTGAAAACTGTATGTGGCTATTACACATCAGCAGGGACC
TATGGATTAGATTCTGTAAAGAAAAAGTGCCTTGAATGGCTTCTAAACAATTTGATGACTCACCAGAATG
TTGAACTTTTTAAAGAACTCAGTATAAATGTCATGAAACAGCTCATTGGTTCATCTAACTTATTTGTGAT
GCAAGTGGAGATGGATATATACACTGCTCTAAAAAAGTGGATGTTCCTTCAACTTGTGCCTTCTTGGAAT
GGATCTTTAAAACAGCTTTTGACAGAAACAGATGTCTGGTTTTCTAAACAGAGGAAAGATTTTGAAGGTA
TGGCCTTTCTTGAAACTGAACAAGGAAAACCATTTGTGTCAGTATTCAGACATTTAAGGTTACAATATAT
TATCAGTGATCTGGCTTCTGCAAGAATTATTGAACAAGATGCTGTAGTACCTTCAGAATGGCTCTCTTCT
GTGTATAAACAGCAGTGGTTTGCTATGCTGCGGGCAGAACAGGACAGTGAGGTGGGGCCTCAAGAAATCA
ATAAAGAAGAACTAGAGGGAAACAGCATGAGGTGTGGTAGAAAGCTTGCCAAAGATGGTGAATACTGCTG
GCGTTGGACAGGTTTTAACTTCGGCTTCGACCTACTTGTAACTTACACCAATCGATACATCATTTTCAAA
CGCAATACACTGAATCAGCCATGTAGCGGATCTGTCAGTTTACAGCCTCGAAGGAGCATAGCATTTAGAT
TACGTTTGGCTTCTTTTGATAGTAGTGGAAAACTAATATGTAGTAGAACAACTGGCTATCAAATACTTAC
ACTTGAAAAGGATCAGGAACAAGTGGTGATGAACTTGGACAGCAGGCTTCTGATCTTCCCTTTATATATC
TGCTGTAACTTCTTGTATATATCACCAGAAAAAAAGAATGGAGGATCAGGAATGGACTACAAGGACGACG
ATGACAAGGTACCAGGATCTATGGATTATAAAGATGATGATGATAAAGGGTCGGCCGCCAGCTGGAGCCA
CCCTCAGTTCGAGAAGGGAGGAGGAAGCGGCGGAGGCAGCGGAGGAGGAAGCTGGAGCCACCCGCAGTTC
GAGAAAGGAGCTGGATCCTGAGTCTAGAGGGCCCTATTCTATAGTGTCACCTAAATGCTAGAGCTCGCTG
ATCAGCCTCGACTGTGCCTTCTAGTTGCCAGCCATCTGTTGTTTGCCCCTCCCCCGTGCCTTCCTTGACC
CTGGAAGGTGCCACTCCCACTGTCCTTTCCTAATAAAATGAGGAAATTGCATCGCATTGTCTGAGTAGGT
GTCATTCTATTCTGGGGGGTGGGGTGGGGCAGGACAGCAAGGGGGAGGATTGGGAAGACAATAGCAGGCA
TGCTGGGGATGCGGTGGGCTCTATGGCTTCTGAGGCGGAAAGAACCAGCTGGGGCTCTAGGGGGTATCCC
C
[124 nt withheld, positions 3572-3695]
C
[91 nt withheld, positions 3697-3787]
A
[49 nt withheld, positions 3789-3837]
CCTTTGACGTTGGAGTCCACGTTCTTT
[37 nt withheld, positions 3865-3901]
ACCCTATCTCGGTCTATTCTTTTGATTTATAAGGGATTTTGCCGATTTCGGCCTATTGGTTAAAAAATGA
GCTGATTTAACAAAAATTTAACGCGAATTAATTCTGTGGAATGTGTGTCAGTTAGGGTGTGGAAAGTCCC
CAGGCTCCCCAGCAGGCAGAAGTATGCAAAGCATGCATCTCAATTAGTCAGCAACCAGGTGTGGAAAGTC
CCCAGGCTCCCCAGCAGGCAGAAGTATGCAAAGCATGCATCTCAATTAGTCAGCAACCATAGTCCCGCCC
CTAACTCCGCCCATCCCGCCCCTAACTCCGCCCAGTTCCGCCCATTCTCCGCCCCATGGCTGACTAATTT
TTTTTATTTATGCAGAGGCCGAGGCCGCCTCTGCCTCTGAGCTATTCCAGAAGTAGTGAGGAGGCTTTTT
TGGAGGCCTAGGCTTTTGCAAAAAGCTCCCGGGAGCTTGTATATCCATTTTCGGATCTGATCAAGAGACA
GGATGAGGATCGTTTCGCATGATTGAACAAGATGGATTGCACGCAGGTTCTCCGGCCGCTTGGGTGGAGA
GGCTATTCGGCTATGACTGGGCACAACAGACAATCGGCTGCTCTGATGCCGCCGTGTTCCGGCTGTCAGC
GCAGGGGCGCCCGGTTCTTTTTGTCAAGACCGACCTGTCCGGTGCCCTGAATGAACTGCAGGACGAGGCA
GCGCGGCTATCGTGGCTGGCCACGACGGGCGTTCCTTGCGCAGCTGTGCTCGACGTTGTCACTGAAGCGG
GAAGGGACTGGCTGCTATTGGGCGAAGTGCCGGGGCAGGATCTCCTGTCATCTCACCTTGCTCCTGCCGA
GAAAGTATCCATCATGGCTGATGCAATGCGGCGGCTGCATACGCTTGATCCGGCTACCTGCCCATTCGAC
CACCAAGCGAAACATCGCATCGAGCGAGCACGTACTCGGATGGAAGCCGGTCTTGTCGATCAGGATGATC
TGGACGAAGAGCATCAGGGGCTCGCGCCAGCCGAACTGTTCGCCAGGCTCAAGGCGCGCATGCCCGACGG
CGAGGATCTCGTCGTGACCCATGGCGATGCCTGCTTGCCGAATATCATGGTGGAAAATGGCCGCTTTTCT
GGATTCATCGACTGTGGCCGGCTGGGTGTGGCGGACCGCTATCAGGACATAGCGTTGGCTACCCGTGATA
TTGCTGAAGAGCTTGGCGGCGAATGGGCTGACCGCTTCCTCGTGCTTTACGGTATCGCCGCTCCCGATTC
GCAGCGCATCGCCTTCTATCGCCTTCTTGACGAGTTCTTCTGAGCGGGACTCTGGGGTTCGAAATGACCG
ACCAAGCGACGCCCAACCTGCCATCACGAGATTTCGATTCCACCGCCGCCTTCTATGAAAGGTTGGGCTT
CGGAATCGTTTTCCGGGACGCCGGCTGGATGATCCTCCAGCGCGGGGATCTCATGCTGGAGTTCTTCGCC
CACCCCAACTTGTTTATTGCAGCTTATAATGGTTACAAATAAAGCAATAGCATCACAAATTTCACAAATA
AAGCATTTTTTTCACTGCATTCTAGTTGTGGTTTGTCCAAACTCATCAATGTATCTTATCATGTCTGTAT
ACCGTCGACCTCTAGCTAGAGCTTGGCGTAATCATGGTCATAGCTGTTTCCTGTGTGAAATTGTTATCCG
CTCACAATTCCACACAACATACGAGCCGGAAGCATAAAGTGTAAAGCCTGGGGTGCCTAATGAGTGAGCT
AACTCACATTAATTGCGTTGCGCTCACTGCCCGCTTTCCAGTCGGGAAACCTGTCGTGCCAGCTGCATTA
ATGAATCGGCCAACGCGCGGGGAGAGGCGGTTTGCGTATTGGGCGCTCTTCCGCTTCCTCGCTCACTGAC
TCGCTGCGCTCGGTCGTTCGGCTGCGGCGAGCGGTATCAGCTCACTCAAAGGCGGTAATACGGTTATCCA
CAGAATCAGGGGATAACGCAGGAAAGAACATGTGAGCAAAAGGCCAGCAAAAGGCCAGGAACCGTAAAAA
GGCCGCGTTGCTGGCGTTTTTCCATAGGCTCCGCCCCCCTGACGAGCATCACAAAAATCGACGCTCAAGT
CAGAGGTGGCGAAACCCGACAGGACTATAAAGATACCAGGCGTTTCCCCCTGGAAGCTCCCTCGTGCGCT
CTCCTGTTCCGACCCTGCCGCTTACCGGATACCTGTCCGCCTTTCTCCCTTCGGGAAGCGTGGCGCTTTC
TCATAGCTCACGCTGTAGGTATCTCAGTTCGGTGTAGGTCGTTCGCTCCAAGCTGGGCTGTGTGCACGAA
CCCCCCGTTCAGCCCGACCGCTGCGCCTTATCCGGTAACTATCGTCTTGAGTCCAACCCGGTAAGACACG
ACTTATCGCCACTGGCAGCAGCCACTGGTAACAGGATTAGCAGAGCGAGGTATGTAGGCGGTGCTACAGA
GTTCTTGAAGTGGTGGCCTAACTACGGCTACACTAGAAGAACAGTATTTGGTATCTGCGCTCTGCTGAAG
CCAGTTACCTTCGGAAAAAGAGTTGGTAGCTCTTGATCCGGCAAACAAACCACCGCTGGTAGCGGTGGTT
TTTTTGTTTGCAAGCAGCAGATTACGCGCAGAAAAAAAGGATCTCAAGAAGATCCTTTGATCTTTTCTAC
GGGGTCTGACGCTCAGTGGAACGAAAACTCACGTTAAGGGATTTTGGTCATGAGATTATCAAAAAGGATC
TTCACCTAGATCCTTTTAAATTAAAAATGAAGTTTTAAATCAATCTAAAGTATATATGAGTAAACTTGGT
CTGACAGTTACCAATGCTTAATCAGTGAGGCACCTATCTCAGCGATCTGTCTATTTCGTTCATCCATAGT
TGCCTGACTCCCCGTCGTGTAGATAACTACGATACGGGAGGGCTTACCATCTGGCCCCAGTGCTGCAATG
ATACCGCGAGACCCACGCTCACCGGCTCCAGATTTATCAGCAATAAACCAGCCAGCCGGAAGGGCCGAGC
GCAGAAGTGGTCCTGCAACTTTATCCGCCTCCATCCAGTCTATTAATTGTTGCCGGGAAGCTAGAGTAAG
TAGTTCGCCAGTTAATAGTTTGCGCAACGTTGTTGCCATTGCTACAGGCATCGTGGTGTCACGCTCGTCG
TTTGGTATGGCTTCATTCAGCTCCGGTTCCCAACGATCAAGGCGAGTTACATGATCCCCCATGTTGTGCA
AAAAAGCGGTTAGCTCCT
Features (pLannotate 1.2.2; 23 found; start..end, strand, type, name):
    431..535     -  promoter       AmpR promoter: bla
    594..646     -  misc_feature   bom (fragment): basis of mobility region from pBR322
    801..1180    +  enhancer       CMV enhancer: human cytomegalovirus immediate early enhancer
   1181..1384    +  promoter       CMV promoter: human cytomegalovirus (CMV) immediate early promoter
   1380..1413    +  LTR            5' LTR (truncated) (fragment): truncated 5' long terminal repeat (LTR) from HIV-1
   1429..1447    +  promoter       T7 promoter: promoter for bacteriophage T7 RNA polymerase
   1505..3049    +  CDS            GMCL1: GMCL1_HUMAN - Also known as BTBD13, GCL, SPATA29. Experimental evidence at protein level: Swiss-Prot protein existence level 1. Possible function in spermatogenesis. Enhances the degradation of MDM2 and increases the amount of p53 probably by modulating the nucleocytoplasmic transport (By similarity). From Homo sapiens (Human).
   3068..3088    +  CDS            FLAG (fragment): FLAG® epitope tag, followed by an enterokinase cleavage site
   3203..3222    +  CDS            Strep-Tag II (fragment): peptide that binds Strep-Tactin®, an engineered form of streptavidin
   3258..3276    -  promoter       SP6 promoter: promoter for bacteriophage SP6 RNA polymerase
   3302..3526    +  polyA_signal   bGH poly(A) signal: bovine growth hormone polyadenylation signal
   3530..3551    +  promoter       SV40 promoter (fragment): SV40 enhancer and early promoter
   3572..4000    +  rep_origin     f1 ori (sequence partly withheld): f1 bacteriophage origin of replication; arrow indicates direction of (+) strand synthesis
   4014..4343    +  promoter       SV40 promoter: SV40 enhancer and early promoter
   4410..5201    +  CDS            neo: KKA2_KLEPN - Also known as kan, nptII. Experimental evidence at protein level: Swiss-Prot protein existence level 1. Resistance to kanamycin, neomycin, paromomycin, ribostamycin, butirosin and gentamicin B. From Klebsiella pneumoniae.
   5225..5383    +  CDS            ble (fragment): BLE_KLEPN - Experimental evidence at protein level: Swiss-Prot protein existence level 1. Binding protein with a strong affinity to the bleomycin family of antibiotics. Binds to CL990; an antimitotic-antibiotic compound. From Klebsiella pneumoniae.
   5378..5499    +  polyA_signal   SV40 poly(A) signal: SV40 polyadenylation signal
   5572..5588    -  protein_bind   lac operator: The lac repressor binds to the lac operator to inhibit transcription in E. coli. This inhibition can be relieved by adding lactose or isopropyl-β-D-thiogalactopyranoside (IPTG). lac repressor encoded by lacI
   5596..5626    -  promoter       lac promoter: promoter for the E. coli lac operon
   5641..5662    -  protein_bind   CAP binding site: CAP binding activates transcription in the presence of cAMP. E. coli catabolite activator protein
   5675..5767    -  CDS            lacI (fragment): lac repressor; lacI; The lac repressor binds to the lac operator to inhibit transcription in E. coli. This inhibition can be relieved by adding lactose or isopropyl-β-D-thiogalactopyranoside (IPTG).
   5950..6538    -  rep_origin     ori: high-copy-number ColE1/pMB1/pBR322/pUC origin of replication
   6709..430     -  CDS            AmpR (across the origin): β-lactamase; bla; confers resistance to ampicillin, carbenicillin, and related antibiotics
