[The description below was written by a language model from this plasmid's Addgene catalogue record and pLannotate feature annotations shown in this document.]
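Description:
pcDNA3_GMCL1E142K-FLAG is a mammalian expression plasmid of about 7.1 kb, built on the pcDNA3 backbone, for transient overexpression of a point mutant of human GMCL1 (germ cell-less 1, also known as BTBD13, GCL or SPATA29). It is propagated in E. coli as a high-copy plasmid through a ColE1/pUC-type origin and selected with ampicillin via the β-lactamase gene and its bla promoter. An f1 phage origin is also present. The backbone also carries an SV40 early promoter driving the neomycin phosphotransferase gene, terminated by an SV40 polyadenylation signal. This cassette would allow G418 selection of stably transfected mammalian cells, although the stated purpose is transient expression.

The payload is the GMCL1 coding sequence carrying the E142K substitution, fused at its C terminus to a FLAG epitope for detection or immunoprecipitation. Transcription is driven by the human cytomegalovirus immediate-early enhancer and promoter and terminated by the bovine growth hormone polyadenylation signal. T7 and SP6 phage promoters flank the cloning region, as is standard for pcDNA3, and can serve for in vitro transcription or as sequencing primer sites. The automated annotation also reports several short fragment matches, including a truncated HIV-1 LTR piece next to the CMV promoter, a partial Strep-Tag II match downstream of FLAG, and ble and lacI fragments. These appear to be backbone remnants or incidental hits rather than functional elements.

The annotation describes GMCL1 as possibly acting in spermatogenesis and in promoting MDM2 degradation with a consequent rise in p53. The record does not state the functional consequence of E142K, so the plasmid is best described as a tool for comparing this mutant with wild-type GMCL1 in transfected cells.
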