Addgene plasmid #237342: pcDNA3_GMCL1E142K-FLAG
Purpose: transient overexpression in mammalian cells
Depositing lab: Michele Pagano. Depositing organization: NYU Grossman School of Medicine.
Backbone
  Vector backbone: pcDNA3
  Vector type: Mammalian Expression
Growth in bacteria
  Bacterial resistance: Ampicillin, 100 μg/mL
  Growth temperature: 37°C
  Growth strain: DH5alpha
  Copy number: High Copy
Gene/Insert
  Gene/Insert name: GMCL1
  Species: H. sapiens (human)
  Mutation: E142K
  Entrez Gene: GMCL1 (a.k.a. BTBD13, GCL, GCL1, SPATA29)
  Promoter: CMV
  Tag / fusion protein: FLAG (C terminal on insert)
  Cloning method: Restriction Enzyme; 5′ cloning site Unknown (unknown if destroyed)
Terms and licenses: Academic/Nonprofit Terms; Industry Terms: Not Available to Industry
How to cite: pcDNA3_GMCL1E142K-FLAG was a gift from Michele Pagano (Addgene plasmid # 237342 ; http://n2t.net/addgene:237342 ; RRID:Addgene_237342)
