>Addgene plasmid #237342 | pcDNA3_GMCL1E142K-FLAG | depositor partial sequence | sequence record 466131 | pcDNA3_GMCL1E142K-FLAG sequence 1668 bps
CTTGGTACCGTGTGCTGGATGGGATCGTTGAGCAGCCGGGTGCTGCGCCAGCCAAGACCAGCCCTTGCCC
AGCAGGCGCAGGGTGCCAGGGCGGGGGGCTCGGCCCGGAGGCCGGACACTGGAGACGATGCGGCGGGCCA
CGGATTCTGTTACTGTGCGGGCAGCCACAAGCGCAAGCGGAGCAGCGGGTCCTTCTGCTACTGTCACCCT
GACTCGGAGACGGACGAGGATGAGGAGGAGGGGGACGAGCAGCAGCGGCTCCTCAACACCCCTCGAAGGA
AAAAATTAAAGAGTACATCTAAATATATTTATCAAACATTATTTTTGAATGGTGAAAACAGTGACATTAA
GATTTGTGCTCTAGGAGAAGAATGGAGCTTACACAAAATATATTTATGTCAATCTGGCTACTTTTCTAGT
ATGTTCAGTGGTTCTTGGAAAAAATCCAGCATGAATATTATTGAACTGGAGATTCCTGACCAGAACATTG
ATGTAGAAGCACTGCAGGTTGCATTTGGTTCACTGTATCGAGATGATGTCTTGATAAAGCCCAGTCGAGT
TGTTGCCATTTTGGCAGCAGCTTGTTTGCTGCAGTTGGACGGTTTAATACAGCAGTGTGGTGAGACAATG
AAGGAAACAGTTAATGTGAAAACTGTATGTGGCTATTACACATCAGCAGGGACCTATGGATTAGATTCTG
TAAAGAAAAAGTGCCTTGAATGGCTTCTAAACAATTTGATGACTCACCAGAATGTTGAACTTTTTAAAGA
ACTCAGTATAAATGTCATGAAACAGCTCATTGGTTCATCTAACTTATTTGTGATGCAAGTGGAGATGGAT
ATATACACTGCTCTAAAAAAGTGGATGTTCCTTCAACTTGTGCCTTCTTGGAATGGATCTTTAAAACAGC
TTTTGACAGAAACAGATGTCTGGTTTTCTAAACAGAGGAAAGATTTTGAAGGTATGGCCTTTCTTGAAAC
TGAACAAGGAAAACCATTTGTGTCAGTATTCAGACATTTAAGGTTACAATATATTATCAGTGATCTGGCT
TCTGCAAGAATTATTGAACAAGATGCTGTAGTACCTTCAGAATGGCTCTCTTCTGTGTATAAACAGCAGT
GGTTTGCTATGCTGCGGGCAGAACAGGACAGTGAGGTGGGGCCTCAAGAAATCAATAAAGAAGAACTAGA
GGGAAACAGCATGAGGTGTGGTAGAAAGCTTGCCAAAGATGGTGAATACTGCTGGCGTTGGACAGGTTTT
AACTTCGGCTTCGACCTACTTGTAACTTACACCAATCGATACATCATTTTCAAACGCAATACACTGAATC
AGCCATGTAGCGGATCTGTCAGTTTACAGCCTCGAAGGAGCATAGCATTTAGATTACGTTTGGCTTCTTT
TGATAGTAGTGGAAAACTAATATGTAGTAGAACAACTGGCTATCAAATACTTACACTTGAAAAGGATCAG
GAACAAGTGGTGATGAACTTGGACAGCAGGCTTCTGATCTTCCCTTTATATATCTGCTGTAACTTCTTGT
ATATATCACCAGAAAAAAAGAATGGAGGATCAGGAATGGACTACAAGGACGACGATGACAAGGTACCAGG
ATCTATGGATTATAAAGATGATGATGATAAAGGGTCGGCCGCCAGCTAGGGATCCACT
